>Addgene plasmid #107798 | pHBS932 TDP43 RRM-GFP Φ-S | depositor full sequence | sequence record 203457 | pHBS932 TDP43 RRM-GFP Φ-S sequence 5680 bps
CGCCATTCTGCCTGGGGACGTCGGAGCAAGCTTGATTTAGGTGACACTATAGAATACAAGCTACTTGTTC
TTTTTGCAGGATCCCATCGATTCGAATTCAAGGATCAACAAGTTTGTACAAAAAAGCAGGCTGGCGCCGG
TACCACCGGTGCCACCATGGGATCCATGTCTGAATATATTCGGGTAACCGAAGATGAGAACGATGAGCCC
ATTGAAATACCATCGGAAGACGATGGGACGGTGCTGCTCTCCACGGTTACAGCCCAGTTTCCAGGGGCGT
GTGGGCTTCGCTACAGGAATCCAGTGTCTCAGTGTATGAGAGGTGTCCGGCTGGTAGAAGGAATTCTGCA
TGCCCCAGATGCTGGCTGGGGAAATCTGGTGTATGTTGTCAACTATCCAAAAGATAACAAAAGAAAAATG
GATGAGACAGATGCTTCATCAGCAGTGAAAGTGAAAAGAGCAGTCCAGAAAACATCCAGTAAAGGAGAGG
AACTATTTACAGGTACTGTGCCTATCAAAGTCGAGCTGGACGGCGACGTAAACGGCCACAAGTTCAGCGT
GCGTGGCGAGGGCGAGGGCGATGCCACCGAGGGCAAGCTGACCCTGAAGTTCATCTGCACCACCGGCAAG
CTGCCGGTGCCGTGGCCGACCCTCGTGACCACCCTGACCTACGGCGTGCAGTGCTTCAGCCGCTACCCGG
ACCACATGAAGCGTCACGACTTCTTCAAGTCCGCCATGCCGGAAGGCTACGTCCAGGAGCGCACCATCGA
GTTCAAGGACGACGGCACCTACAAGACCCGCGCGGAGGTGAAGTTCGAGGGCGACACCCTGGTGAACCGC
ATCGAGCTGAAGGGCAACGACTTCAAGGAGGACGGCAACATCCTGGGTCACAAGCTGGAGTACAACCACA
ACAGCCACAACGTCCGTATCGAAGCCGACAAGCAGAAGAACGGCATCAAGGCTAACTTCAAGATCCGCCA
CAACGTTGAGGACGGCAGCCAGCAGGAAGCCGACCACAAACAGCAGAACACCCCGATCGGCGACGGCCCG
GTGCGCCTGCCGGACAACCACTATCTGAGCACCCAGACCACGCTGAGCAAAGACCCGAACGAGAAGCGCG
ATCACATGGTCCTGAAGGAGTTCGTGACGGCAGCCGGTATCACTAAAGGTGAAGATGAAAGTGGATCCAA
TGCCGAACCTAAACACAATTCCAATCGGCAGCTCGAACGTTCTGGCCGGTCCGGTGGGAATCCTGGTGGT
AGTGGTAATCAAGGAGGCAGTGGAAATTCACGCGGGGGTGGTGCTGGCAGTGGCAATAATCAAGGGAGTA
ACAGCGGAGGCGGGAGTAATTCGGGCGCTTCTTCGATCAATCCAGCGATGATGGCGGCTGCCCAGGCGGC
CCTTCAAAGTTCCTGGGGGATGATGGGTATGCTTGCATCACAACAGAACCAAAGCGGGCCTAGCGGTAAT
AATCAGAACCAGGGCAATAGCCAGAGAGAGCCTAACCAGGCTAGTGGCAGTGGGAACAACTCGTCCAGCG
GTAGCAACTCGGGAGCAGCCTCTGGTTCTGGCAGTGCTTCTAACGCTGGTAGCGGATCAGGCAGTAATGG
CGGCTCCGGTTCTTCTTCTGATTCCAAATCTTCCGGTTCAGGTAGTTAGACCCAGCTTTCTTGTACAAAG
TGGTTGATCCTCTCGAGCCTCTAGAACTATAGTGAGTCGTATTACGTAGATCCAGACATGATAAGATACA
TTGATGAGTTTGGACAAACCACAACTAGAATGCAGTGAAAAAAATGCTTTATTTGTGAAATTTGTGATGC
TATTGCTTTATTTGTAACCATTATAAGCTGCAATAAACAAGTTAACAACAACAATTGCATTCATTTTATG
TTTCAGGTTCAGGGGGAGGTGTGGGAGGTTTTTTAATTCGCGGCCGCGGCGCCAATGCATTGGGCCCGGT
ACCCAGCTTTTGTTCCCTTTAGTGAGGGTTAATTGCGCGCTTGGCGTAATCATGGTCATAGCTGTTTCCT
GTGTGAAATTGTTATCCGCTCACAATTCCACACAACATACGAGCCGGAAGCATAAAGTGTAAAGCCTGGG
GTGCCTAATGAGTGAGCTAACTCACATTAATTGCGTTGCGCTCACTGCCCGCTTTCCAGTCGGGAAACCT
GTCGTGCCAGCTGCATTAATGAATCGGCCAACGCGCGGGGAGAGGCGGTTTGCGTATTGGGCGCTCTTCC
GCTTCCTCGCTCACTGACTCGCTGCGCTCGGTCGTTCGGCTGCGGCGAGCGGTATCAGCTCACTCAAAGG
CGGTAATACGGTTATCCACAGAATCAGGGGATAACGCAGGAAAGAACATGTGAGCAAAAGGCCAGCAAAA
GGCCAGGAACCGTAAAAAGGCCGCGTTGCTGGCGTTTTTCCATAGGCTCCGCCCCCCTGACGAGCATCAC
AAAAATCGACGCTCAAGTCAGAGGTGGCGAAACCCGACAGGACTATAAAGATACCAGGCGTTTCCCCCTG
GAAGCTCCCTCGTGCGCTCTCCTGTTCCGACCCTGCCGCTTACCGGATACCTGTCCGCCTTTCTCCCTTC
GGGAAGCGTGGCGCTTTCTCATAGCTCACGCTGTAGGTATCTCAGTTCGGTGTAGGTCGTTCGCTCCAAG
CTGGGCTGTGTGCACGAACCCCCCGTTCAGCCCGACCGCTGCGCCTTATCCGGTAACTATCGTCTTGAGT
CCAACCCGGTAAGACACGACTTATCGCCACTGGCAGCAGCCACTGGTAACAGGATTAGCAGAGCGAGGTA
TGTAGGCGGTGCTACAGAGTTCTTGAAGTGGTGGCCTAACTACGGCTACACTAGAAGGACAGTATTTGGT
ATCTGCGCTCTGCTGAAGCCAGTTACCTTCGGAAAAAGAGTTGGTAGCTCTTGATCCGGCAAACAAACCA
CCGCTGGTAGCGGTGGTTTTTTTGTTTGCAAGCAGCAGATTACGCGCAGAAAAAAAGGATCTCAAGAAGA
TCCTTTGATCTTTTCTACGGGGTCTGACGCTCAGTGGAACGAAAACTCACGTTAAGGGATTTTGGTCATG
AGATTATCAAAAAGGATCTTCACCTAGATCCTTTTAAATTAAAAATGAAGTTTTAAATCAATCTAAAGTA
TATATGAGTAAACTTGGTCTGACAGTTACCAATGCTTAATCAGTGAGGCACCTATCTCAGCGATCTGTCT
ATTTCGTTCATCCATAGTTGCCTGACTCCCCGTCGTGTAGATAACTACGATACGGGAGGGCTTACCATCT
GGCCCCAGTGCTGCAATGATACCGCGAGACCCACGCTCACCGGCTCCAGATTTATCAGCAATAAACCAGC
CAGCCGGAAGGGCCGAGCGCAGAAGTGGTCCTGCAACTTTATCCGCCTCCATCCAGTCTATTAATTGTTG
CCGGGAAGCTAGAGTAAGTAGTTCGCCAGTTAATAGTTTGCGCAACGTTGTTGCCATTGCTACAGGCATC
GTGGTGTCACGCTCGTCGTTTGGTATGGCTTCATTCAGCTCCGGTTCCCAACGATCAAGGCGAGTTACAT
GATCCCCCATGTTGTGCAAAAAAGCGGTTAGCTCCTTCGGTCCTCCGATCGTTGTCAGAAGTAAGTTGGC
CGCAGTGTTATCACTCATGGTTATGGCAGCACTGCATAATTCTCTTACTGTCATGCCATCCGTAAGATGC
TTTTCTGTGACTGGTGAGTACTCAACCAAGTCATTCTGAGAATAGTGTATGCGGCGACCGAGTTGCTCTT
GCCCGGCGTCAATACGGGATAATACCGCGCCACATAGCAGAACTTTAAAAGTGCTCATCATTGGAAAACG
TTCTTCGGGGCGAAAACTCTCAAGGATCTTACCGCTGTTGAGATCCAGTTCGATGTAACCCACTCGTGCA
CCCAACTGATCTTCAGCATCTTTTACTTTCACCAGCGTTTCTGGGTGAGCAAAAACAGGAAGGCAAAATG
CCGCAAAAAAGGGAATAAGGGCGACACGGAAATGTTGAATACTCATACTCTTCCTTTTTCAATATTATTG
AAGCATTTATCAGGGTTATTGTCTCATGAGCGGATACATATTTGAATGTATTTAGAAAAATAAACAAATA
GGGGTTCCGCGCACATTTCCCCGAAAAGTGCCACCTAAATTGTAAGCGTTAATATTTTGTTAAAATTCGC
GTTAAATTTTTGTTAAATCAGCTCATTTTTTAACCAATAGGCCGAAATCGGCAAAATCCCTTATAAATCA
AAAGAATAGACCGAGATAGGGT
[37 nt withheld, positions 4293-4329]
AAAGAACGTGGACTCCAACGTCAAAGG
[49 nt withheld, positions 4357-4405]
T
[91 nt withheld, positions 4407-4497]
G
[124 nt withheld, positions 4499-4622]
CCCATTCGCCATTCAGGCTGCGCAACTGTTGGGAAGGGCGATCGGTGCGGGCCTCTTCGCTATTACGCCA
GTCGACCATAGCCAATTCAATATGGCGTATATGGACTCATGCCAATTCAATATGGTGGATCTGGACCTGT
GCCAATTCAATATGGCGTATATGGACTCGTGCCAATTCAATATGGTGGATCTGGACCCCAGCCAATTCAA
TATGGCGGACTTGGCACCATGCCAATTCAATATGGCGGACTTGGCACTGTGCCAACTGGGGAGGGGTCTA
CTTGGCACGGTGCCAAGTTTGAGGAGGGGTCTTGGCCCTGTGCCAAGTCCGCCATATTGAATTGGCATGG
TGCCAATAATGGCGGCCATATTGGCTATATGCCAGGATCAATATATAGGCAATATCCAATATGGCCCTAT
GCCAATATGGCTATTGGCCAGGTTCAATACTATGTATTGGCCCTATGCCATATAGTATTCCATATATGGG
TTTTCCTATTGACGTAGATAGCCCCTCCCAATGGGCGGTCCCATATACCATATATGGGGCTTCCTAATAC
CGCCCATAGCCACTCCCCCATTGACGTCAATGGTCTCTATATATGGTCTTTCCTATTGACGTCATATGGG
CGGTCCTATTGACGTATATGGCGCCTCCCCCATTGACGTCAATTACGGTAAATGGCCCGCCTGGCTCAAT
GCCCATTGACGTCAATAGGACCACCCACCATTGACGTCAATGGGATGGCTCATTGCCCATTCATATCCGT
TCTCACGCCCCCTATTGACGTCAATGACGGTAAATGGCCCACTTGGCAGTACATCAATATCTATTAATAG
TAACTTGGCAAGTACATTACTATTGGAAGGACGCCAGGGTACATTGGCAGTACTCCCATTGACGTCAATG
GCGGTAAATGGCCCGCGATGGCTGCCAAGTACATCCCCATTGACGTCAATGGGGAGGGGCAATGACGCAA
ATGGGCGTTCCATTGACGTAAATGGGCGGTAGGCGTGCCTAATGGGAGGTCTATATAAGCAATGCTCGTT
TAGGGAAC
Features (pLannotate 1.2.2; 17 found; start..end, strand, type, name):
     35..53      +  promoter       SP6 promoter: promoter for bacteriophage SP6 RNA polymerase
    108..132     +  protein_bind   attB1: mutant version of attB; recombination site for the Gateway® BP reaction BP Clonase™
    478..1179    +  CDS            Superfolder GFP: Superfolder GFP is a basic (constitutively fluorescent) green fluorescent protein published in 2005, derived from Aequorea victoria. It is reported to be a very rapidly-maturing weak dimer.
   1660..1684    -  protein_bind   attB2: mutant version of attB; recombination site for the Gateway® BP reaction BP Clonase™
   1707..1724    -  promoter       T7 promoter (fragment): promoter for bacteriophage T7 RNA polymerase
   1729..1863    -  polyA_signal   SV40 poly(A) signal: SV40 polyadenylation signal
   1976..1994    -  promoter       T3 promoter: promoter for bacteriophage T3 RNA polymerase
   2039..2055    -  protein_bind   lac operator: The lac repressor binds to the lac operator to inhibit transcription in E. coli. This inhibition can be relieved by adding lactose or isopropyl-β-D-thiogalactopyranoside (IPTG). lac repressor encoded by lacI
   2063..2093    -  promoter       lac promoter: promoter for the E. coli lac operon
   2108..2129    -  protein_bind   CAP binding site: CAP binding activates transcription in the presence of cAMP. E. coli catabolite activator protein
   2142..2234    -  CDS            lacI (fragment): lac repressor; lacI; The lac repressor binds to the lac operator to inhibit transcription in E. coli. This inhibition can be relieved by adding lactose or isopropyl-β-D-thiogalactopyranoside (IPTG).
   2417..3005    -  rep_origin     ori: high-copy-number ColE1/pMB1/pBR322/pUC origin of replication
   3176..4036    -  CDS            AmpR: β-lactamase; bla; confers resistance to ampicillin, carbenicillin, and related antibiotics
   4037..4141    -  promoter       AmpR promoter: bla
   4194..4622    -  rep_origin     f1 ori (sequence partly withheld): f1 bacteriophage origin of replication; arrow indicates direction of (+) strand synthesis
   4627..4693    -  CDS            lacZα (fragment): LacZα fragment of β-galactosidase; lacZ fragment
   4696..5680    +  promoter       CMV IE94 promoter: enhancer/promoter region of simian cytomegalovirus major immediate early transcription unit IE94
