>Addgene plasmid #107798 | pHBS932 TDP43 RRM-GFP Φ-S | addgene full sequence | sequence record 208169 | Addgene NGS Result
GGGACGTCGGAGCAAGCTTGATTTAGGTGACACTATAGAATACAAGCTACTTGTTCTTTTTGCAGGATCC
CATCGATTCGAATTCAAGGATCAACAAGTTTGTACAAAAAAGCAGGCTGGCGCCGGTACCACCGGTGCCA
CCATGGGATCCATGTCTGAATATATTCGGGTAACCGAAGATGAGAACGATGAGCCCATTGAAATACCATC
GGAAGACGATGGGACGGTGCTGCTCTCCACGGTTACAGCCCAGTTTCCAGGGGCGTGTGGGCTTCGCTAC
AGGAATCCAGTGTCTCAGTGTATGAGAGGTGTCCGGCTGGTAGAAGGAATTCTGCATGCCCCAGATGCTG
GCTGGGGAAATCTGGTGTATGTTGTCAACTATCCAAAAGATAACAAAAGAAAAATGGATGAGACAGATGC
TTCATCAGCAGTGAAAGTGAAAAGAGCAGTCCAGAAAACATCCAGTAAAGGAGAGGAACTATTTACAGGT
ACTGTGCCTATCAAAGTCGAGCTGGACGGCGACGTAAACGGCCACAAGTTCAGCGTGCGTGGCGAGGGCG
AGGGCGATGCCACCGAGGGCAAGCTGACCCTGAAGTTCATCTGCACCACCGGCAAGCTGCCGGTGCCGTG
GCCGACCCTCGTGACCACCCTGACCTACGGCGTGCAGTGCTTCAGCCGCTACCCGGACCACATGAAGCGT
CACGACTTCTTCAAGTCCGCCATGCCGGAAGGCTACGTCCAGGAGCGCACCATCGAGTTCAAGGACGACG
GCACCTACAAGACCCGCGCGGAGGTGAAGTTCGAGGGCGACACCCTGGTGAACCGCATCGAGCTGAAGGG
CAACGACTTCAAGGAGGACGGCAACATCCTGGGTCACAAGCTGGAGTACAACCACAACAGCCACAACGTC
CGTATCGAAGCCGACAAGCAGAAGAACGGCATCAAGGCTAACTTCAAGATCCGCCACAACGTTGAGGACG
GCAGCCAGCAGGAAGCCGACCACAAACAGCAGAACACCCCGATCGGCGACGGCCCGGTGCGCCTGCCGGA
CAACCACTATCTGAGCACCCAGACCACGCTGAGCAAAGACCCGAACGAGAAGCGCGATCACATGGTCCTG
AAGGAGTTCGTGACGGCAGCCGGTATCACTAAAGGTGAAGATGAAAGTGGATCCAATGCCGAACCTAAAC
ACAATTCCAATCGGCAGCTCGAACGTTCTGGCCGGTCCGGTGGGAATCCTGGTGGTAGTGGTAATCAAGG
AGGCAGTGGAAATTCACGCGGGGGTGGTGCTGGCAGTGGCAATAATCAAGGGAGTAACAGCGGAGGCGGG
AGTAATTCGGGCGCTTCTTCGATCAATCCAGCGATGATGGCGGCTGCCCAGGCGGCCCTTCAAAGTTCCT
GGGGGATGATGGGTATGCTTGCATCACAACAGAACCAAAGCGGGCCTAGCGGTAATAATCAGAACCAGGG
CAATAGCCAGAGAGAGCCTAACCAGGCTAGTGGCAGTGGGAACAACTCGTCCAGCGGTAGCAACTCGGGA
GCAGCCTCTGGTTCTGGCAGTGCTTCTAACGCTGGTAGCGGATCAGGCAGTAATGGCGGCTCCGGTTCTT
CTTCTGATTCCAAATCTTCCGGTTCAGGTAGTTAGACCCAGCTTTCTTGTACAAAGTGGTTGATCCTCTC
GAGCCTCTAGAACTATAGTGAGTCGTATTACGTAGATCCAGACATGATAAGATACATTGATGAGTTTGGA
CAAACCACAACTAGAATGCAGTGAAAAAAATGCTTTATTTGTGAAATTTGTGATGCTATTGCTTTATTTG
TAACCATTATAAGCTGCAATAAACAAGTTAACAACAACAATTGCATTCATTTTATGTTTCAGGTTCAGGG
GGAGGTGTGGGAGGTTTTTTAATTCGCGGCCGCGGCGCCAATGCATTGGGCCCGGTACCCAGCTTTTGTT
CCCTTTAGTGAGGGTTAATTGCGCGCTTGGCGTAATCATGGTCATAGCTGTTTCCTGTGTGAAATTGTTA
TCCGCTCACAATTCCACACAACATACGAGCCGGGAGCATAAAGTGTAAAGCCTGGGGTGCCTAATGAGTG
AGCTAACTCACATTAATTGCGTTGCGCTCACTGCCCGCTTTCCAGTCGGGAAACCTGTCGTGCCAGCTGC
ATTAATGAATCGGCCAACGCGCGGGGAGAGGCGGTTTGCGTATTGGGCGCTCTTCCGCTTCCTCGCTCAC
TGACTCGCTGCGCTCGGTCGTTCGGCTGCGGCGAGCGGTATCAGCTCACTCAAAGGCGGTAATACGGTTA
TCCACAGAATCAGGGGATAACGCAGGAAAGAACATGTGAGCAAAAGGCCAGCAAAAGGCCAGGAACCGTA
AAAAGGCCGCGTTGCTGGCGTTTTTCCATAGGCTCCGCCCCCCTGACGAGCATCACAAAAATCGACGCTC
AAGTCAGAGGTGGCGAAACCCGACAGGACTATAAAGATACCAGGCGTTTCCCCCTGGAAGCTCCCTCGTG
CGCTCTCCTGTTCCGACCCTGCCGCTTACCGGATACCTGTCCGCCTTTCTCCCTTCGGGAAGCGTGGCGC
TTTCTCATAGCTCACGCTGTAGGTATCTCAGTTCGGTGTAGGTCGTTCGCTCCAAGCTGGGCTGTGTGCA
CGAACCCCCCGTTCAGCCCGACCGCTGCGCCTTATCCGGTAACTATCGTCTTGAGTCCAACCCGGTAAGA
CACGACTTATCGCCACTGGCAGCAGCCACTGGTAACAGGATTAGCAGAGCGAGGTATGTAGGCGGTGCTA
CAGAGTTCTTGAAGTGGTGGCCTAACTACGGCTACACTAGAAGAACAGTATTTGGTATCTGCGCTCTGCT
GAAGCCAGTTACCTTCGGAAAAAGAGTTGGTAGCTCTTGATCCGGCAAACAAACCACCGCTGGTAGCGGT
GGTTTTTTTGTTTGCAAGCAGCAGATTACGCGCAGAAAAAAAGGATCTCAAGAAGATCCTTTGATCTTTT
CTACGGGGTCTGACGCTCAGTGGAACGAAAACTCACGTTAAGGGATTTTGGTCATGAGATTATCAAAAAG
GATCTTCACCTAGATCCTTTTAAATTAAAAATGAAGTTTTAAATCAATCTAAAGTATATATGAGTAAACT
TGGTCTGACAGTTACCAATGCTTAATCAGTGAGGCACCTATCTCAGCGATCTGTCTATTTCGTTCATCCA
TAGTTGCCTGACTCCCCGTCGTGTAGATAACTACGATACGGGAGGGCTTACCATCTGGCCCCAGTGCTGC
AATGATACCGCGAGACCCACGCTCACCGGCTCCAGATTTATCAGCAATAAACCAGCCAGCCGGAAGGGCC
GAGCGCAGAAGTGGTCCTGCAACTTTATCCGCCTCCATCCAGTCTATTAATTGTTGCCGGGAAGCTAGAG
TAAGTAGTTCGCCAGTTAATAGTTTGCGCAACGTTGTTGCCATTGCTACAGGCATCGTGGTGTCACGCTC
GTCGTTTGGTATGGCTTCATTCAGCTCCGGTTCCCAACGATCAAGGCGAGTTACATGATCCCCCATGTTG
TGCAAAAAAGCGGTTAGCTCCTTCGGTCCTCCGATCGTTGTCAGAAGTAAGTTGGCCGCAGTGTTATCAC
TCATGGTTATGGCAGCACTGCATAATTCTCTTACTGTCATGCCATCCGTAAGATGCTTTTCTGTGACTGG
TGAGTACTCAACCAAGTCATTCTGAGAATAGTGTATGCGGCGACCGAGTTGCTCTTGCCCGGCGTCAATA
CGGGATAATACCGCGCCACATAGCAGAACTTTAAAAGTGCTCATCATTGGAAAACGTTCTTCGGGGCGAA
AACTCTCAAGGATCTTACCGCTGTTGAGATCCAGTTCGATGTAACCCACTCGTGCACCCAACTGATCTTC
AGCATCTTTTACTTTCACCAGCGTTTCTGGGTGAGCAAAAACAGGAAGGCAAAATGCCGCAAAAAAGGGA
ATAAGGGCGACACGGAAATGTTGAATACTCATACTCTTCCTTTTTCAATATTATTGAAGCATTTATCAGG
GTTATTGTCTCATGAGCGGATACATATTTGAATGTATTTAGAAAAATAAACAAATAGGGGTTCCGCGCAC
ATTTCCCCGAAAAGTGCCACCTAAATTGTAAGCGTTAATATTTTGTTAAAATTCGCGTTAAATTTTTGTT
AAATCAGCTCATTTTTTAACCAATAGGCCGAAATCGGCAAAATCCCTTATAAATCAAAAGAATAGACCGA
GATAGGGT
[37 nt withheld, positions 4279-4315]
AAAGAACGTGGACTCCAACGTCAAAGG
[49 nt withheld, positions 4343-4391]
T
[91 nt withheld, positions 4393-4483]
G
[124 nt withheld, positions 4485-4608]
CCCATTCGCCATTCAGGCTGCGCAACTGTTGGGAAGGGCGATCGGTGCGGGCCTCTTCGCTATTACGCCA
GTCGACCGCCAATTCAATATGGCGTATATGGACTCATGCCAATTCAATATGGTGGATCTGGACCTGTGCC
AATTCAATATGGCGTATATGGACTCGTGCCAATTCAATATGGTGGATCTGGACCCCAGCCAATTCAATAT
GGCGGACTTGGCACCATGCCAATTCAATATGGCGGACCTGGCACTGTGCCAACTGGGGAGGGGTCTACTT
GGCACGGTGCCAAGTTTGAGGAGGGGTCTTGGCCCTGTGCCAAGTCCGCCATATTGAATTGGCATGGTGC
CAATAATGGCGGCCATATTGGCTATATGCCAGGATCAATATATAGGCAATATCCAATATGGCCCTATGCC
AATATGGCTATTGGCCAGGTTCAATACTATGTATTGGCCCTATGCCATATAGTATTCCATATATGGGTTT
TCCTATTGACGTAGATAGCCCCTCCCAATGGGCGGTCCCATATACCATATATGGGGCTTCCTAATACCGC
CCATAGCCACTCCCCCATTGACGTCAATGGTCTCTATATATGGTCTTTCCTATTGACGTCATATGGGCGG
TCCTATTGACGTATATGGCGCCTCCCCCATTGACGTCAATTACGGTAAATGGCCCGCCTGGCTCAATGCC
CATTGACGTCAATAGGACCACCCACCATTGACGTCAATGGGATGGCTCATTGCCCATTCATATCCGTTCT
CACGCCCCCTATTGACGTCAATGACGGTAAATGGCCCACTTGGCAGTACATCAATATCTATTAATAGTAA
CTTGGCAAGTACATTACTATTGGAAGTACGCCAGGGTACATTGGCAGTACTCCCATTGACGTCAATGGCG
GTAAATGGCCCGCGATGGCTGCCAAGTACATCCCCATTGACGTCAATGGGGAGGGGCAATGACGCAAATG
GGCGTTCCATTGACGTAAATGGGCGGTAGGCGTGCCTAATGGGAGGTCTATATAAGCAATGCTCGTTTAG
GGAACCGCCATTCTGCCTG
Features (pLannotate 1.2.2; 17 found; start..end, strand, type, name):
     21..39      +  promoter       SP6 promoter: promoter for bacteriophage SP6 RNA polymerase
     94..118     +  protein_bind   attB1: mutant version of attB; recombination site for the Gateway® BP reaction BP Clonase™
    464..1165    +  CDS            Superfolder GFP: Superfolder GFP is a basic (constitutively fluorescent) green fluorescent protein published in 2005, derived from Aequorea victoria. It is reported to be a very rapidly-maturing weak dimer.
   1646..1670    -  protein_bind   attB2: mutant version of attB; recombination site for the Gateway® BP reaction BP Clonase™
   1693..1710    -  promoter       T7 promoter (fragment): promoter for bacteriophage T7 RNA polymerase
   1715..1849    -  polyA_signal   SV40 poly(A) signal: SV40 polyadenylation signal
   1962..1980    -  promoter       T3 promoter: promoter for bacteriophage T3 RNA polymerase
   2025..2041    -  protein_bind   lac operator: The lac repressor binds to the lac operator to inhibit transcription in E. coli. This inhibition can be relieved by adding lactose or isopropyl-β-D-thiogalactopyranoside (IPTG). lac repressor encoded by lacI
   2049..2079    -  promoter       lac promoter: promoter for the E. coli lac operon
   2094..2115    -  protein_bind   CAP binding site: CAP binding activates transcription in the presence of cAMP. E. coli catabolite activator protein
   2128..2220    -  CDS            lacI (fragment): lac repressor; lacI; The lac repressor binds to the lac operator to inhibit transcription in E. coli. This inhibition can be relieved by adding lactose or isopropyl-β-D-thiogalactopyranoside (IPTG).
   2403..2991    -  rep_origin     ori: high-copy-number ColE1/pMB1/pBR322/pUC origin of replication
   3162..4022    -  CDS            AmpR: β-lactamase; bla; confers resistance to ampicillin, carbenicillin, and related antibiotics
   4023..4127    -  promoter       AmpR promoter: bla
   4180..4608    -  rep_origin     f1 ori (sequence partly withheld): f1 bacteriophage origin of replication; arrow indicates direction of (+) strand synthesis
   4613..4679    -  CDS            lacZα (fragment): LacZα fragment of β-galactosidase; lacZ fragment
   4686..5663    +  promoter       CMV IE94 promoter: enhancer/promoter region of simian cytomegalovirus major immediate early transcription unit IE94
