[The description below was written by a language model from this plasmid's Addgene catalogue record and pLannotate feature annotations shown in this document.]
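Description:
pHBS932 TDP43 RRM-GFP Φ-S is a mammalian expression plasmid of about 5.7 kb built on the pCS2-Dest backbone. It is maintained in E. coli as a high-copy plasmid through a ColE1/pUC-type origin and selected with ampicillin via the β-lactamase gene. An f1 origin and remnants of lacZα and the lac promoter/operator region are also present as backbone carry-over. Two sequence records, the depositor's and a repository sequencing result, give the same 17 annotated features in the same order. They differ only by a few nucleotides in length and a small coordinate offset.

The expression cassette is driven by the simian CMV IE94 enhancer/promoter, which reads across the plasmid origin into an SP6 promoter and then the insert. The insert is flanked by Gateway attB1 and attB2 sites and followed by an SV40 polyadenylation signal. The SP6 promoter would also permit in vitro transcription of the sense strand, and T7 (partial) and T3 promoters lie downstream in the opposite orientation.

The insert, assembled by Gibson cloning, is a human TARDBP (TDP-43) mutant. The annotated part of the insert is a superfolder GFP coding sequence, with a few hundred unannotated nucleotides on each side between the att sites. These presumably hold the TDP-43-derived segments, and the name suggests that GFP stands in for the RNA-recognition motifs, although the record does not say so. The mutation is recorded as all hydrophobic residues changed to serine, but the region affected is not specified.

The stated purpose is to test how sequence affects the properties of TDP-43 droplets, with the GFP fluorescence allowing the protein to be visualised.
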