Addgene plasmid #107798: pHBS932 TDP43 RRM-GFP Φ-S
Purpose: To test the effect of sequence on TDP43 droplet properties
Depositing lab: Rajat Rohatgi. Depositing organization: Stanford University.
Backbone
  Vector backbone: pCS2-Dest
  Vector type: Mammalian Expression
Growth in bacteria
  Bacterial resistance: Ampicillin, 100 μg/mL
  Growth temperature: 37°C
  Growth strain: DH5alpha
  Copy number: High Copy
Gene/Insert
  Gene/Insert name: TARDBP mutant
  Species: H. sapiens (human)
  Mutation: All hydrophobics to serine
  Entrez Gene: TARDBP (a.k.a. ALS10, TDP-43)
  Cloning method: Gibson Cloning
Terms and licenses: Academic/Nonprofit Terms; Industry Terms: Not Available to Industry
How to cite: pHBS932 TDP43 RRM-GFP Φ-S was a gift from Rajat Rohatgi (Addgene plasmid # 107798 ; http://n2t.net/addgene:107798 ; RRID:Addgene_107798)
